Addgene plasmid #165886: pHygroR-GMRWhite
Purpose: Hygromycin resistance vector with attB and eye marker. Contains an Alpha GB cloning entry point for addition of custom assembly uses blue-white screening
Depositing lab: Koen Venken. Depositing organization: Baylor College of Medicine. Publication: Multiplexed drug-based selection and counterselection genetic manipulations in Drosophila. Matinyan N, Karkhanis MS, Gonzalez Y, Jain A, Saltzman A, Malovannaya A, Sarrion-Perdigones A, Dierick HA, Venken KJT. Cell Rep. 2021 Sep 14;36(11):109700. doi: 10.1016/j.celrep.2021.109700. PubMed 34525356.
Backbone
  Vector backbone: pColE1_AlphaOmega
  Backbone size w/o insert (bp): 2967
  Vector type: Synthetic Biology
Growth in bacteria
  Bacterial resistance: Spectinomycin, 50 μg/mL
  Growth temperature: 37°C
  Growth strain: DH10B
  Copy number: High Copy
Gene/Insert
  Gene/Insert name: Transgenesis Ready Selection Vector
  Species: Synthetic
  Insert size (bp): 4562
  Cloning method: Restriction Enzyme; 5′ cloning site Unknown (unknown if destroyed)
Terms and licenses: Academic/Nonprofit Terms; Industry Terms: Not Available to Industry
Depositor comments: Terminal Alpha Entry
How to cite: pHygroR-GMRWhite was a gift from Koen Venken (Addgene plasmid # 165886 ; http://n2t.net/addgene:165886 ; RRID:Addgene_165886)
