[The description below was written by a language model from this plasmid's Addgene catalogue record and pLannotate feature annotations shown in this document.]
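Description:
pHygroR-GMRWhite is a transgenesis-ready selection vector for Drosophila, built on the high-copy pColE1_AlphaOmega synthetic-biology backbone. It is about 7.5 kb in total and is propagated in E. coli through a ColE1/pUC-type origin. Bacterial selection is with spectinomycin, conferred by the aadA gene, which lies downstream of a class 1 integron Pc promoter fragment and a short remnant of a gentamicin resistance gene. An f1 phage origin is also annotated.

The payload combines three functional modules. A φC31 attB site allows integrase-mediated, site-specific insertion into attP docking sites in the fly genome. Next to it, the Drosophila hsp70 promoter drives the hph hygromycin phosphotransferase coding sequence, terminated by the HSV TK polyadenylation signal, so that transgenic animals can be selected with hygromycin. A white coding sequence followed by an SV40 poly(A) signal provides a visible eye-colour marker. The plasmid name implies that white is driven by a GMR eye-specific element, but the feature table does not annotate a promoter in the gap upstream of white.

For adding custom cargo, the vector carries a GoldenBraid "Alpha" entry point. This is a lacZα fragment cassette with an EM7 bacterial promoter, flanking SP6 and T7 promoters and a pUC-type multiple cloning site. Replacing the cassette with an assembled insert can be scored by blue-white screening. The record places the construct in a toolkit for multiplexed drug-based selection and counterselection in Drosophila, where it serves as the hygromycin-resistance destination vector for user-defined transgenes.
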