Features (pLannotate 1.2.2; 17 found; start..end, strand, type, name):
     24..71      +  promoter       EM7 promoter: synthetic bacterial promoter&nbsp
    125..143     +  promoter       SP6 promoter: promoter for bacteriophage SP6 RNA polymerase
    150..206     -  misc_feature   MCS: pUC18/19 multiple cloning site
    209..227     -  promoter       T7 promoter: promoter for bacteriophage T7 RNA polymerase
    230..387     +  CDS            lacZα (fragment): LacZα fragment of β-galactosidase; lacZ fragment
    393..483     -  misc_feature   bom (fragment): basis of mobility region from pBR322
    535..604     +  protein_bind   attB: attB site for the φC31 integrase (Groth et al., 2000) phage φC31 integrase
    632..1083    +  promoter       hsp70 promoter: Drosophila melanogaster hsp70Bb promoter
   1173..2195    +  CDS            hph: KHYB_ECOLX - Experimental evidence at protein level: Swiss-Prot protein existence level 1. The aminoglycoside phosphotransferases achieve inactivation of their antibiotic substrates by phosphorylation. Only phosphorylates hygromycin and closely related compounds such as demethyl analogs and destomycin. From Escherichia coli.
   2203..2250    +  polyA_signal   HSV TK poly(A) signal: herpes simplex virus thymidine kinase polyadenylation signal (Cole and Stacy, 1985)
   2655..4715    +  CDS            w: WHITE_DROME - Experimental evidence at transcript level: Swiss-Prot protein existence level 2. Part of a membrane-spanning permease system necessary for the transport of pigment precursors into pigment cells responsible for eye color. White dimerize with brown for the transport of guanine. Scarlet and white complex transports a metabolic intermediate (such as 3- hydroxy kynurenine) from the cytoplasm into the pigment granules. From Drosophila melanogaster (Fruit fly).
   4723..4857    -  polyA_signal   SV40 poly(A) signal: SV40 polyadenylation signal
   5172..5760    -  rep_origin     ori: high-copy-number ColE1/pMB1/pBR322/pUC origin of replication
   5966..5989    +  promoter       Pc promoter (fragment): intI1 (promoter lies within the coding sequence); class 1 integron promoter
   6165..6221    +  CDS            GmR (fragment): gentamycin acetyltransferase; aacC1; confers resistance to gentamycin
   6228..7016    +  CDS            aadA: S3AD_ECOLX - Experimental evidence at protein level: Swiss-Prot protein existence level 1. Mediates bacterial resistance to the antibiotics streptomycin and spectinomycin. From Escherichia coli.
   7074..7529    +  rep_origin     f1 ori (sequence partly withheld): f1 bacteriophage origin of replication; arrow indicates direction of (+) strand synthesis
>Addgene plasmid #165886 | pHygroR-GMRWhite | addgene full sequence | sequence record 329257 | Addgene NGS Result
TAACGGATCAGCGAGAGACCCCTGTTGACAATTAATCATCGGCATAGTATATCGGCATAGTATAATACGA
CAAGGTGAGGAACTAAACCCAGGAGGCAGATCATGACCATGATTACGCCAAGCTATTTAGGTGACACTAT
AGAATACTCAAGCTTGCATGCCTGCAGGTCGACTCTAGAGGATCCCCGGGTACCGAGCTCGAATTCGCCC
TATAGTGAGTCGTATTACAATTCACTGGCCGTCGTTTTACAACGTCGTGACTGGGAAAACCCTGGCGTTA
CCCAACTTAATCGCCTTGCAGCACATCCCCCTTTCGCCAGCTGGCGTAATAGCGAAGAGGCCCGCACCGA
TCGCCCTTCCCAACAGTTGCGCAGCCTGAATGGCGAATGACGCCTGATGCGGTATTTTCTCCTTACGCAT
CTGTGCGGTATTTCACACCGCATATGGTGCACTCTCAGTACAATCTGCTCTGATGCCGCATAGGGTCTCT
CTCCGGATCCCAGGGAGGAATTGGTCGACGATGTAGGTCACTGTCTCGAAGCCGCGGTGCGGGTGCCAGG
GCGTGCCCTTGGGCTCCCCGGGCGCGTACTCCACCTCACCCATCTGGTCCATCATGATGCGCTGTCAGGA
GCTAGAATCCCAAAACAAACTGGTTATTGTGGTAGGTCATTTGTTTGGCAGAAAGAAAACTCGAGAAATT
TCTCTGGCCGTTATTCGTTATTCTCTCTTTTCTTTTTGGGTCGCTCCCTCTCTGCACTAATGCTCTCTCA
CTCTGTCACACAGTAAACGGCATACTGCTCTCGTTGGTTCGAGAGAGCGCGCCTCGAATGTTCGCGAAAA
GAGCGCCGGAGTATAAATAGAGGCGCTTCGTCTACGGAGCGACAATTCAATTCAAACAAGCAAAGTGAAC
ACGTCGCTAAGCGAAAGCTAAGCAAATAAACAAGCGCAGCTGAACAAGCTAAACAATCTGCAGTAAAGTG
CAAGTTAAAGTGAATCAATTAAAAGTAACCAGCAACCAAGTAAATCAACTGCAACTACTGAAATCTGCCA
AGAAGTAATTATTGAATACAAGAAGAGAACTCTCAATACTCGAATCCATGTGGGAGTTTATTCTTGACAC
AGATATTTATGATATAATAACTGAGTAAGCTTAACATAAGGAGGAAAACAAAATGAAGAAGCCCGAGCTG
ACGGCCACCAGCGTTGAGAAGTTCTTGATTGAGAAGTTTGATAGCGTGTCCGACCTGATGCAGCTGAGCG
AGGGCGAGGAAAGCCGTGCCTTCAGCTTTGATGTGGGAGGCCGTGGATATGTGCTGCGTGTGAACAGCTG
TGCCGATGGCTTCTACAAGGACCGTTATGTGTATCGCCATTTCGCCAGTGCTGCCCTGCCAATCCCCGAG
GTGCTGGATATCGGCGAGTTCAGCGAGAGCCTGACCTACTGCATTAGCCGTCGTGCCCAGGGCGTGACCC
TGCAAGACCTGCCCGAAACCGAGCTGCCAGCCGTGCTCCAGCCAGTGGCTGAGGCTATGGATGCCATTGC
TGCTGCCGACCTGAGCCAGACCAGTGGCTTCGGCCCATTCGGACCACAAGGCATCGGCCAGTATACCACC
TGGCGTGATTTCATCTGTGCCATTGCCGACCCACACGTCTACCACTGGCAGACCGTGATGGATGATACCG
TGTCGGCCAGCGTGGCCCAGGCCCTGGACGAGCTGATGCTGTGGGCCGAGGATTGCCCAGAGGTCCGTCA
CCTGGTGCACGCCGATTTCGGCAGCAACAATGTGCTGACCGATAACGGCCGTATCACGGCCGTGATTGAT
TGGAGCGAGGCTATGTTCGGCGATAGCCAGTATGAGGTGGCCAATATCTTCTTCTGGCGTCCCTGGCTGG
CCTGTATGGAACAGCAGACCCGTTACTTTGAGCGTCGCCATCCAGAGCTGGCTGGAAGCCCACGCCTGCG
TGCCTATATGCTGCGTATCGGCCTGGACCAGCTCTACCAGAGCCTGGTGGATGGCAACTTTGATGATGCT
GCCTGGGCTCAGGGACGCTGCGACGCCATTGTGCGTAGTGGAGCTGGAACCGTGGGACGCACCCAGATTG
CCCGTCGCTCGGCTGCCGTGTGGACCGATGGATGCGTGGAGGTGCTGGCCGATAGTGGAAATCGCCGTCC
AAGCACCCGTCCCCGTGCCAAGGAGTAAGCTTGGCAATAAAAAGACAGAATAAAACGCACGGGTGTTGGG
TCGTTTGTTCCGCTGTCAGGAGCGTACGACTAGCACCTGACTGTCGAGCCCAGTGGAAACCCTTGAAATG
CCTTTAAGTCGAGCCCAGTGGAAACCCTTGAAATGCCTTTAAGTCGAGCCCAGTGGAAACCCTTGAAATG
CCTTTAAGTCGAGCCCAGTGGAAACCCTTGAAATGCCTTTAAGTCGAGCCCAGTGGAAACCCTTGAAATG
CCTTTAAGTCGAGTAGCAGTCGAGGTAGGTACGTCATGCCCCTCCCGAGCTCGCCCGGGGATCGAGCGCA
GCGGTATAAAAGGGCGCGGGGTGGCTGAGAGCATCAGTTGTGAATGAATGTTCGAGCCGAGCAGACGTGC
CGCTGCCTTCGTTAATATCCTTTGAATAAGCCAACTTTGAATCACAAGACGCATACCAAACCAAATGGGA
CAGGAGGACCAGGAGCTGCTGATCCGCGGAGGCTCCAAGCACCCAAGCGCCGAGCACCTGAACAACGGCG
ATAGCGGAGCCGCCAGCCAGTCGTGCATCAATCAGGGATTTGGCCAGGCCAAGAATTACGGAACCCTGCT
GCCCCCCAGCCCCCCAGAGGATAGCGGAAGCGGATCCGGACAGCTGGCCGAGAATCTGACGTACGCCTGG
CATAACATGGATATCTTCGGCGCCGTGAACCAGCCAGGCAGTGGCTGGCGTCAGCTGGTGAACCGCACCC
GCGGACTGTTCTGCAATGAGCGCCATATCCCAGCCCCACGCAAGCACCTGCTGAAGAATGTGTGCGGAGT
GGCCTACCCCGGCGAGCTGCTGGCCGTGATGGGAAGTAGTGGCGCCGGAAAGACCACGCTGCTGAACGCC
CTGGCCTTCCGCAGCCCCCAGGGCATTCAGGTGTCCCCAAGCGGCATGCGCCTGCTGAACGGCCAGCCCG
TGGATGCCAAGGAGATGCAGGCCCGCTGCGCCTACGTGCAGCAGGACGATCTGTTCATCGGCAGCCTGAC
AGCCCGCGAGCATCTGATCTTTCAGGCCATGGTCCGCATGCCCCGCCACCTGACATACCGTCAGCGCGTG
GCCCGCGTGGACCAGGTCATCCAGGAGCTGAGCCTGAGCAAGTGCCAGCACACCATTATTGGCGTGCCAG
GCCGCGTGAAGGGCCTGAGTGGCGGAGAGCGCAAGCGCCTGGCCTTTGCCAGCGAGGCCCTGACCGATCC
CCCCCTGCTGATTTGCGACGAGCCGACCAGCGGCCTGGATAGCTTCACCGCCCACTCCGTGGTGCAGGTG
CTGAAGAAGCTGAGCCAGAAGGGAAAGACGGTCATTCTGACGATCCACCAGCCCAGCTCGGAGCTGTTCG
AGCTGTTTGATAAGATTCTGCTGATGGCCGAGGGACGCGTGGCCTTCCTGGGAACCCCAAGCGAGGCCGT
GGATTTCTTCAGCTATGTGGGCGCCCAGTGCCCCACGAATTACAACCCCGCCGACTTCTATGTGCAAGTG
CTGGCCGTGGTGCCAGGACGCGAGATTGAGAGCCGCGATCGCATTGCCAAGATCTGCGATAACTTCGCCA
TCTCCAAGGTGGCCCGCGACATGGAGCAGCTGCTGGCCACGAAGAACCTGGAGAAGCCCCTGGAGCAGCC
CGAGAACGGCTATACGTATAAGGCTACCTGGTTTATGCAGTTTCGCGCCGTGCTGTGGCGCAGCTGGCTG
AGTGTGCTGAAGGAGCCCCTGCTGGTCAAGGTCCGCCTGATCCAGACCACGATGGTGGCCATTCTGATCG
GCCTGATCTTCCTGGGACAGCAGCTGACGCAGGTCGGAGTGATGAACATCAATGGAGCCATTTTTCTGTT
TCTGACGAACATGACGTTCCAGAACGTGTTCGCCACCATCAACGTGTTCACCAGCGAGCTGCCCGTGTTC
ATGCGCGAGGCCCGCAGCCGCCTGTACCGCTGCGATACCTACTTCCTGGGAAAGACCATTGCCGAGCTGC
CGCTGTTCCTGACCGTGCCCCTGGTGTTTACCGCCATTGCCTACCCCATGATTGGCCTGCGTGCCGGAGT
GCTGCATTTCTTTAATTGCCTGGCCCTGGTGACCCTGGTGGCCAACGTGTCGACCAGCTTCGGCTACCTG
ATCAGCTGCGCCTCCAGCAGCACCAGCATGGCCCTGAGCGTGGGACCCCCCGTGATTATCCCCTTCCTGC
TGTTCGGCGGATTCTTTCTGAACTCCGGCAGCGTGCCCGTGTACCTGAAGTGGCTGAGCTACCTGAGCTG
GTTTCGCTACGCCAATGAGGGCCTGCTGATCAATCAGTGGGCCGATGTGGAGCCCGGCGAGATCTCCTGC
ACCAGCAGCAACACGACCTGCCCCAGCAGCGGAAAGGTCATCCTGGAGACACTGAATTTCAGTGCCGCCG
ACCTGCCACTGGATTATGTGGGCCTGGCCATCCTGATTGTGTCCTTCCGCGTGCTGGCCTATCTGGCTCT
GCGCCTGCGCGCTCGTCGCAAGGAGTGAGCTTGATCCAGACATGATAAGATACATTGATGAGTTTGGACA
AACCACAACTAGAATGCAGTGAAAAAAATGCTTTATTTGTGAAATTTGTGATGCTATTGCTTTATTTGTA
ACCATTATAAGCTGCAATAAACAAGTTAACAACAACAATTGCATTCATTTTATGTTTCAGGTTCAGGGGG
AGGTGTGGGAGGTTTTTTCAGTATGGCAAGCGCTCGACGAATTAACAAGCTTCGCTCTATCTCGCTCTCT
ATCTCTCTCGATCGCTCGTGCTAAGCTTAAGACCGTGGAGAACAAGGAGAACCGCTGTCAGGAGGCATGC
GTCGACTCTAGACCCGGGCAGCTGCGCTTGACACGGTTATCCACAGAATCAGGGGATAACGCAGGAAAGA
ACATGTGAGCAAAAGGCCAGCAAAAGGCCAGGAACCGTAAAAAGGCCGCGTTGCTGGCGTTTTTCCATAG
GCTCCGCCCCCCTGACGAGCATCACAAAAATCGACGCTCAAGTCAGAGGTGGCGAAACCCGACAGGACTA
TAAAGATACCAGGCGTTTCCCCCTGGAAGCTCCCTCGTGCGCTCTCCTGTTCCGACCCTGCCGCTTACCG
GATACCTGTCCGCCTTTCTCCCTTCGGGAAGCGTGGCGCTTTCTCATAGCTCACGCTGTAGGTATCTCAG
TTCGGTGTAGGTCGTTCGCTCCAAGCTGGGCTGTGTGCACGAACCCCCCGTTCAGCCCGACCGCTGCGCC
TTATCCGGTAACTATCGTCTTGAGTCCAACCCGGTAAGACACGACTTATCGCCACTGGCAGCAGCCACTG
GTAACAGGATTAGCAGAGCGAGGTATGTAGGCGGTGCTACAGAGTTCTTGAAGTGGTGGCCTAACTACGG
CTACACTAGAAGAACAGTATTTGGTATCTGCGCTCTGCTGAAGCCAGTTACCTTCGGAAAAAGAGTTGGT
AGCTCTTGATCCGGCAAACAAACCACCGCTGGTAGCGGTGGTTTTTTTGTTTGCAAGCAGCAGATTACGC
GCAGAAAAAAAGGATCTCAAGAAGATCCTTTGATCTTTTCTACGGGGTCTGACGCTCAGTGGAACGAAAA
CTCACGTTAAGGGATTTTGGTCATGAGATTATCAAAAAGGATCTTCACCTAGATCCTTTTGTGACCAGCC
AGGACAGAAATGCCTCGACTTCGCTGCTACCCAAGGTTGCCGGGTGACGCACACCGTGGAAACGGATGAA
GGCACGAACCCAGTGGACATAAGCCTGTTCGGTTCGTAAGCTGTAATGCAAGTAGCGTATGCGCTCACGC
AACTGGTCCAGAACCTTGACCGAACGCAGCGGTGGTAACGGCGCAGTGGCGGTTTTCATGGCTTGTTATG
ACTGTTTTTTTGGGGTACAGTCTATGCCTCGGGCATCCAAGCAGCAAGCGCGTTACGCCGTGGGTCGATG
TTTGATGTTATGGAGCAGCAACGATGTTACGCAGCAGGGCAGTCGCCCTAAAACAAAGTTAAACATTATG
AGGGAAGCGGTGATCGCCGAAGTATCGACTCAACTATCAGAGGTAGTTGGCGTCATCGAGCGCCATCTCG
AACCGACGTTGCTGGCCGTACATTTGTACGGCTCCGCAGTGGATGGCGGCCTGAAGCCACACAGTGATAT
TGATTTGCTGGTTACGGTGACCGTAAGGCTTGATGAAACAACGCGGCGAGCTTTGATCAACGACCTTTTG
GAAACTTCGGCTTCCCCTGGAGAGAGCGAGATTCTCCGCGCTGTAGAAGTCACCATTGTTGTGCACGACG
ACATCATTCCGTGGCGTTATCCAGCTAAGCGCGAACTGCAATTTGGAGAATGGCAGCGCAATGACATTCT
TGCAGGTATCTTCGAGCCAGCCACGATCGACATTGATCTGGCTATCTTGCTGACAAAAGCAAGAGAACAT
AGCGTTGCCTTGGTAGGTCCAGCGGCGGAGGAACTCTTTGATCCGGTTCCTGAACAGGATCTATTTGAGG
CGCTAAATGAAACCTTAACGCTATGGAACTCGCCGCCCGACTGGGCTGGCGATGAGCGAAATGTAGTGCT
TACGTTGTCCCGCATTTGGTACAGCGCAGTAACCGGCAAAATCGCGCCGAAGGATGTAGCTGCCGACTGG
GCAATGGAGCGCCTGCCGGCCCAGTATCAGCCCGTCATACTTGAAGCTAGACAGGCTTATCTTGGACAAG
AAGAAGATCGTTTGGCCTCGCGCGCAGATCAGTTGGAAGAATTTGTCCACTACGTGAAAGGCGAGATCAC
CAAGGTAGTCGGCAAATAATCACTAGACCAATGTTACACATATATACTTTAGATTGATTTAAAACTTCAT
GT
[125 nt withheld, positions 7073-7197]
C
[91 nt withheld, positions 7199-7289]
AGGGTGATGGTTCACGTAGTGGGCCAGCGCCCTGATAGACGGTTTTTCGCCCTTTGACGTTGGAGTCCAC
GTTCTTT
[37 nt withheld, positions 7367-7403]
ACCCTATCTCGGTCTATTCTTTTGATTTATAAGGGATTTTGCCGATTTCGGCCTATTGGTTAAAAAATGA
GCTGATTTAACAAAAATTTAACGCGAATTTTAACAAAATATTAACGCTTACAATTT
